>Addgene plasmid #27662 | pLPCXU67SKTP | depositor full sequence | sequence record 12999 | Author sequence
TTTGAAAGACCCCACCCGTAGGTGGCAAGCTAGCTTAAGTAACGCCACTTTGCAAGGCATGGAAAAATAC
ATAACTGAGAATAGAAAAGTTCAGATCAAGGTCAGGAACAAAGAAACAGCTGAATACCAAACAGGATATC
TGTGGTAAGCGGTTCCTGCCCCGGCTCAGGGCCAAGAACAGATGAGACAGCTGAGTGATGGGCCAAACAG
GATATCTGTGGTAAGCAGTTCCTGCCCCGGCTCGGGGCCAAGAACAGATGGTCCCCAGATGCGGTCCAGC
CCTCAGCAGTTTCTAGTGAATCATCAGATGTTTCCAGGGTGCCCCAAGGACCTGAAAATGACCCTGTACC
TTATTTGAACTAACCAATCAGTTCGCTTCTCGCTTCTGTTCGCGCGCTTCCGCTCTCCGAGCTCAATAAA
AGAGCCCACAACCCCTCACTCGGCGCGCCAGTCTTCCGATAGACTGCGTCGCCCGGGTACCCGTATTCCC
AATAAAGCCTCTTGCTGTTTGCATCCGAATCGTGGTCTCGCTGTTCCTTGGGAGGGTCTCCTCTGAGTGA
TTGACTACCCACGACGGGGGTCTTTCATTTGGGGGCTCGTCCGGGATTTGGAGACCCCTGCCCAGGGACC
ACCGACCCACCACCGGGAGGTAAGCTGGCCAGCAACTTATCTGTGTCTGTCCGATTGTCTAGTGTCTATG
TTTGATGTTATGCGCCTGCGTCTGTACTAGTTAGCTAACTAGCTCTGTATCTGGCGGACCCGTGGTGGAA
CTGACGAGTTCTGAACACCCGGCCGCAACCCTGGGAGACGTCCCAGGGACTTTGGGGGCCGTTTTTGTGG
CCCGACCTGAGGAAGGGAGTCGATGTGGAATCCGACCCCGTCAGGATATGTGGTTCTGGTAGGAGACGAG
AACCTAAAACAGTTCCCGCCTCCGTCTGAATTTTTGCTTTCGGTTTGGAACCGAAGCCGCGCGTCTTGTC
TGCTGCAGCGCTGCAGCATCGTTCTGTGTTGTCTCTGTCTGACTGTGTTTCTGTATTTGTCTGAAAATTA
GGGCCAGACTGTTACCACTCCCTTAAGTTTGACCTTAGGTCACTGGAAAGATGTCGAGCGGATCGCTCAC
AACCAGTCGGTAGATGTCAAGAAGAGACGTTGGGTTACCTTCTGCTCTGCAGAATGGCCAACCTTTAACG
TCGGATGGCCGCGAGACGGCACCTTTAACCGAGACCTCATCACCCAGGTTAAGATCAAGGTCTTTTCACC
TGGCCCGCATGGACACCCAGACCAGGTCCCCTACATCGTGACCTGGGAAGCCTTGGCTTTTGACCCCCCT
CCCTGGGTCAAGCCCTTTGTACACCCTAAGCCTCCGCCTCCTCTTCCTCCATCCGCCCCGTCTCTCCCCC
TTGAACCTCCTCGTTCGACCCCGCCTCGATCCTCCCTTTATCCAGCCCTCACTCCTTCTCTAGGCGCCGG
AATTGATCCCCCGGGCTGCAGGTCGGCCGCCACGACCGGTGCCGCCACCATCCCCTGACCCACGCCCCTG
ACCCCTCACAAGGAGACGACCTTCCATGACCGAGTACAAGCCCACGGTGCGCCTCGCCACCCGCGACGAC
GTCCCCCGGGCCGTACGCACCCTCGCCGCCGCGTTCGCCGACTACCCCGCCACGCGCCACACCGTCGACC
CGGACCGCCACATCGAGCGGGTCACCGAGCTGCAAGAACTCTTCCTCACGCGCGTCGGGCTCGACATCGG
CAAGGTGTGGGTCGCGGACGACGGCGCCGCGGTGGCGGTCTGGACCACGCCGGAGAGCGTCGAAGCGGGG
GCGGTGTTCGCCGAGATCGGCCCGCGCATGGCCGAGTTGAGCGGTTCCCGGCTGGCCGCGCAGCAACAGA
TGGAAGGCCTCCTGGCGCCGCACCGGCCCAAGGAGCCCGCGTGGTTCCTGGCCACCGTCGGCGTCTCGCC
CGACCACCAGGGCAAGGGTCTGGGCAGCGCCGTCGTGCTCCCCGGAGTGGAGGCGGCCGAGCGCGCCGGG
GTGCCCGCCTTCCTGGAGACCTCCGCGCCCCGCAACCTCCCCTTCTACGAGCGGCTCGGCTTCACCGTCA
CCGCCGACGTCGAGTGCCCGAAGGACCGCGCGACCTGGTGCATGACCCGCAAGCCCGGTGCCTGACGCCC
GCCCCACGACCCGCAGCGCCCGACCGAAAGGAGCGCACGACCCCATGCGCTAGCGGTCGGGCAGGAAGAG
GGCCTATTTCCCATGATTCCTTCATATTTGCATATACGATACAAGGTCTGTTAGAGAGATAATTAGAATT
AATTTGACTGTAAACACAAAGATATTAGTACAAAATACGTGACGTAGAAAGTAATAATTTCTTGGGTAGT
TTGCAGTTTTAAAATTATGTTTTAAAATGGACTATCATATGCTTACCGTAACTTGAAAGTATTTCGATTT
CTTGGCTTTATATATCTTGTGGAAAGGACGAAACACCGTGCTGCAATCGGATGTGAGGCGATCTGGCTGC
GACATCTGTCACCCCATTGATCGCCAGGGTTGATTCGGCTGATCTGGCTGGCTAGGCGGGTGTCCCCTTC
CTCCCTCACCGCTCCATGTGCGTCCCTCCCGAAGCTGCGCGCTCGGTCGAAGAGGACGACCATCCCCGAT
AGAGGAGGACCGGTCTTCGGTCAAGGGTATACGAGTAGCTGCGCTCCCCTGCTAGAACCTCCAAACAAGC
TCTCAAGGTCCATTTGTAGGAGAACGTAGGGTAGTCAAGCTTCCAAGACTGCAGACACATCCAAATGAGG
CGCTGCATGTGGCAGTCTGCCTTTCTTTGGATCCGGCACGAGGTTTAGCTACACTCGTGCCGACGTCTAA
GGAGTTTATATGGAAACCCTTATTTTTTTTATCGATTCTAGAGCGGCCGCCTCGGCCAAACATCGATAAA
ATAAAAGATTTTATTTAGTCTCCAGAAAAAGGGGGGAATGAAAGACCCCACCTGTAGGTTTGGCAAGCTA
GCTTAAGTAACGCCATTTTGCAAGGCATGGAAAAATACATAACTGAGAATAGAGAAGTTCAGATCAAGGT
CAGGAACAGATGGAACAGCTGAATATGGGCCAAACAGGATATCTGTGGTAAGCAGTTCCTGCCCCGGCTC
AGGGCCAAGAACAGATGGAACAGCTGAATATGGGCCAAACAGGATATCTGTGGTAAGCAGTTCCTGCCCC
GGCTCAGGGCCAAGAACAGATGGTCCCCAGATGCGGTCCAGCCCTCAGCAGTTTCTAGAGAACCATCAGA
TGTTTCCAGGGTGCCCCAAGGACCTGAAATGACCCTGTGCCTTATTTGAACTAACCAATCAGTTCGCTTC
TCGCTTCTGTTCGCGCGCTTCTGCTCCCCGAGCTCAATAAAAGAGCCCACAACCCCTCACTCGGGGCGCC
AGTCCTCCGATTGACTGAGTCGCCCGGGTACCCGTGTATCCAATAAACCCTCTTGCAGTTGCATCCGACT
TGTGGTCTCGCTGTTCCTTGGGAGGGTCTCCTCTGAGTGATTGACTACCCGTCAGCGGGGGTCTTTCATT
TGGGGGCTCGTCCGGGATCGGGAGACCCCTGCCCAGGGACCACCGACCCACCACCGGGAGGTAAGCTGGC
TGCCTCGCGCGTTTCGGTGATGACGGTGAAAACCTCTGACACATGCAGCTCCCGGAGACGGTCACAGCTT
GTCTGTAAGCGGATGCCGGGAGCAGACAAGCCCGTCAGGGCGCGTCAGCGGGTGTTGGCGGGTGTCGGGG
CGCAGCCATGACCCAGTCACGTAGCGATAGCGGAGTGTACTGATAACTTCGTATAATGTATGCTATACGA
AGTTATTAGGTCTGAAGAGGAGTTTACGTCCAGCCAAGCTAGGGCCGCGATCCGGAACCCTTAATATAAC
TTCGTATAATGTATGCTATACGAAGTTATCAGTACTGGCTTAACTATGCGGCATCAGAGCAGATTGTACT
GAGAGTGCACCATATGCGGTGTGAAATACCGCACAGATGCGTAAGGAGAAAATACCGCATCAGGCGCTCT
TCCGCTTCCTCGCTCACTGACTCGCTGCGCTCGGTCGTTCGGCTGCGGCGAGCGGTATCAGCTCACTCAA
AGGCGGTAATACGGTTATCCACAGAATCAGGGGATAACGCAGGAAAGAACATGTGAGCAAAAGGCCAGCA
AAAGGCCAGGAACCGTAAAAAGGCCGCGTTGCTGGCGTTTTTCCATAGGCTCCGCCCCCCTGACGAGCAT
CACAAAAATCGACGCTCAAGTCAGAGGTGGCGAAACCCGACAGGACTATAAAGATACCAGGCGTTTCCCC
CTGGAAGCTCCCTCGTGCGCTCTCCTGTTCCGACCCTGCCGCTTACCGGATACCTGTCCGCCTTTCTCCC
TTCGGGAAGCGTGGCGCTTTCTCATAGCTCACGCTGTAGGTATCTCAGTTCGGTGTAGGTCGTTCGCTCC
AAGCTGGGCTGTGTGCACGAACCCCCCGTTCAGCCCGACCGCTGCGCCTTATCCGGTAACTATCGTCTTG
AGTCCAACCCGGTAAGACACGACTTATCGCCACTGGCAGCAGCCACTGGTAACAGGATTAGCAGAGCGAG
GTATGTAGGCGGTGCTACAGAGTTCTTGAAGTGGTGGCCTAACTACGGCTACACTAGAAGGACAGTATTT
GGTATCTGCGCTCTGCTGAAGCCAGTTACCTTCGGAAAAAGAGTTGGTAGCTCTTGATCCGGCAAACAAA
CCACCGCTGGTAGCGGTGGTTTTTTTGTTTGCAAGCAGCAGATTACGCGCAGAAAAAAAGGATCTCAAGA
AGATCCTTTGATCTTTTCTACGGGGTCTGACGCTCAGTGGAACGAAAACTCACGTTAAGGGATTTTGGTC
ATGAGATTATCAAAAAGGATCTTCACCTAGATCCTTTTAAATTAAAAATGAAGTTTTAAATCAATCTAAA
GTATATATGAGTAAACTTGGTCTGACAGTTACCAATGCTTAATCAGTGAGGCACCTATCTCAGCGATCTG
TCTATTTCGTTCATCCATAGTTGCCTGACTCCCCGTCGTGTAGATAACTACGATACGGGAGGGCTTACCA
TCTGGCCCCAGTGCTGCAATGATACCGCGAGACCCACGCTCACCGGCTCCAGATTTATCAGCAATAAACC
AGCCAGCCGGAAGGGCCGAGCGCAGAAGTGGTCCTGCAACTTTATCCGCCTCCATCCAGTCTATTAATTG
TTGCCGGGAAGCTAGAGTAAGTAGTTCGCCAGTTAATAGTTTGCGCAACGTTGTTGCCATTGCTGCAGGC
ATCGTGGTGTCACGCTCGTCGTTTGGTATGGCTTCATTCAGCTCCGGTTCCCAACGATCAAGGCGAGTTA
CATGATCCCCCATGTTGTGCAAAAAAGCGGTTAGCTCCTTCGGTCCTCCGATCGTTGTCAGAAGTAAGTT
GGCCGCAGTGTTATCACTCATGGTTATGGCAGCACTGCATAATTCTCTTACTGTCATGCCATCCGTAAGA
TGCTTTTCTGTGACTGGTGAGTACTCAACCAAGTCATTCTGAGAATAGTGTATGCGGCGACCGAGTTGCT
CTTGCCCGGCGTCAACACGGGATAATACCGCGCCACATAGCAGAACTTTAAAAGTGCTCATCATTGGAAA
ACGTTCTTCGGGGCGAAAACTCTCAAGGATCTTACCGCTGTTGAGATCCAGTTCGATGTAACCCACTCGT
GCACCCAACTGATCTTCAGCATCTTTTACTTTCACCAGCGTTTCTGGGTGAGCAAAAACAGGAAGGCAAA
ATGCCGCAAAAAAGGGAATAAGGGCGACACGGAAATGTTGAATACTCATACTCTTCCTTTTTCAATATTA
TTGAAGCATTTATCAGGGTTATTGTCTCATGAGCGGATACATATTTGAATGTATTTAGAAAAATAAACAA
ATAGGGGTTCCGCGCACATTTCCCCGAAAAGTGCCACCTGACGTCTAAGAAACCATTATTATCATGACAT
TAACCTATAAAAATAGGCGTATCACGAGGCCCTTTCGTCTTCAAGAATTGCTAGCAATTGCTAGCAATTG
CTAGCAATTCATACCAGATCACCGAAAACTGTCCTCCAAATGTGTCCCCCTCACACTCCCAAATTCGCGG
GCTTCTGCCTCTTAGACCACTCTACCCTATTCCCCACACTCACCGGAGCCAAAGCCGCGGCCCTTCCGTT
TCTTTGCT
Features (pLannotate 1.2.2; 19 found; start..end, strand, type, name):
      3..110     +  LTR            3' LTR (ΔU3) (fragment): self-inactivating 3' long terminal repeat (LTR) from Moloney murine leukemia virus
    127..184     +  LTR            LTR (fragment): long terminal repeat from Moloney murine leukemia virus
    198..261     +  LTR            LTR (fragment): long terminal repeat from Moloney murine leukemia virus
    414..589     +  LTR            5' LTR (truncated): truncated long terminal repeat from Moloney murine sarcoma virus
    711..985     +  misc_feature   MESV Ψ (fragment): packaging signal of murine embryonic stem cell virus
   1052..1468    +  CDS            gag (truncated): truncated Moloney murine leukemia virus (MMLV) gag gene lacking the start codon
   1475..1492    +  misc_feature   MCS (fragment): pBluescript multiple cloning site
   1566..2165    +  CDS            PuroR: puromycin N-acetyltransferase; pac from Streptomyces; confers resistance to puromycin
   2238..2479    +  promoter       U6 promoter: RNA polymerase III promoter for human U6 snRNA
   2498..2827    +  ncRNA          7SK: Accession: RF00100 - 7SK RNA
   2977..3570    +  LTR            LTR: long terminal repeat from Moloney murine leukemia virus
   3639..3679    +  CDS            rop (fragment): Rop protein, which maintains plasmids at low copy number; rop
   3781..3819    +  misc_feature   bom (fragment): basis of mobility region from pBR322
   3823..3856    -  protein_bind   loxP: Cre-mediated recombination occurs in the 8-bp core sequence (GCATACAT). Cre recombinase
   3916..3949    -  protein_bind   loxP: Cre-mediated recombination occurs in the 8-bp core sequence (GCATACAT). Cre recombinase
   3953..4054    +  misc_feature   bom (fragment): basis of mobility region from pBR322
   4240..4828    -  rep_origin     ori: high-copy-number ColE1/pMB1/pBR322/pUC origin of replication
   4999..5859    -  CDS            AmpR: β-lactamase; bla; confers resistance to ampicillin, carbenicillin, and related antibiotics
   5860..5964    -  promoter       AmpR promoter: bla
