[The description below was written by a language model from this plasmid's Addgene catalogue record and pLannotate feature annotations shown in this document.]
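Description:
pLPCXU67SKTP is a Moloney murine leukemia virus–type retroviral vector built on the pLPCX backbone for stable expression of a tagged human 7SK RNA in mammalian cells. The annotated 6.2 kb sequence shows the usual gammaretroviral architecture: 5′ LTR sequences, a Ψ packaging signal extending into a truncated gag region lacking its start codon (which improves packaging without making Gag protein), and a complete 3′ LTR. Supplied with viral proteins in trans by a packaging system, the region between the LTRs can be packaged and integrated into target cell genomes. A puromycin N-acetyltransferase gene lies downstream of the packaging region. No dedicated promoter is annotated for it, so it is presumably expressed from the 5′ LTR, and it allows selection of transduced cells. In bacteria the plasmid is maintained by a high-copy ColE1/pUC-type origin and selected with ampicillin through the bla gene. Fragments of rop and bom, plus two loxP sites in the bacterial backbone, are also annotated, but the record gives no function for the loxP sites.

The roughly 700 bp insert, placed after the puromycin marker, consists of the human U6 snRNA promoter, an RNA polymerase III promoter, driving the human 7SK small nuclear RNA (RN7SK). According to the catalogue entry the RNA carries a RAT tag, an RNA affinity tag. The tag is not separately annotated in the feature table, so its exact position is not stated. The associated publication concerns RNA-based affinity purification of 7SK ribonucleoprotein complexes, so the construct is suited to producing tagged 7SK RNA in cells and recovering the assembled RNPs to examine their composition and regulation. The depositor notes slight, reportedly non-functional differences between the submitted and quality-control sequences.
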