Addgene plasmid #27662: pLPCXU67SKTP
Depositing lab: Kathleen Collins. Depositing organization: University of California, Berkeley. Publication: RNA-based affinity purification reveals 7SK RNPs with distinct composition and regulation. Hogg JR, Collins K. RNA. 2007 Jun . 13(6):868-80. 10.1261/rna.565207 PubMed 17456562.
Backbone
  Vector backbone: pLPCX
  Backbone size w/o insert (bp): 6000
  Vector type: Mammalian Expression, Retroviral
  Selectable markers: Puromycin
Growth in bacteria
  Bacterial resistance: Ampicillin, 100 μg/mL
  Growth temperature: 37°C
  Growth strain: DH5alpha
  Copy number: Unknown
Gene/Insert
  Gene/Insert name: U67SKTP (alt names: 7SK RNA; RAT tag; U6 snRNA promoter)
  Species: H. sapiens (human)
  Insert size (bp): 700
  Entrez Gene: RN7SK (a.k.a. 7SK)
  Cloning method: Restriction Enzyme; 5′ cloning site NcoI (destroyed during cloning); 3′ cloning site NotI (not destroyed)
  Sequencing primers: 5′ n/a
Terms and licenses: Academic/Nonprofit Terms; Industry Terms: Not Available to Industry
Depositor comments: Please note that there are some slight discrepancies between Addgene's quality control sequence and the sequence provided by the depositor. These differences should not affect function.
How to cite: pLPCXU67SKTP was a gift from Kathleen Collins (Addgene plasmid # 27662 ; http://n2t.net/addgene:27662 ; RRID:Addgene_27662)
