>Addgene plasmid #27662 | pLPCXU67SKTP | addgene partial sequence | sequence record 33988 | 27662 with hU6-f
AATTAGAATTAATTTGACTGTAAACACAAAGATATTAGTACAAAATACGTGACGTAGAAAGTAATAATTT
CTTGGGTAGTTTGCAGTTTTAAAATTATGTTTTAAAATGGACTATCATATGCTTACCGTAACTTGAAAGT
ATTTCGATTTCTTGGCTTTATATATCTTGTGGAAAGGACGAAACACCGTGCATCGGATGTGAGGCGATCT
GGCTGCGACATCTGTCACCCCATTGATCGCCAGGGTTGATTCGGCTGATCTGGCTGGCTAGGCGGGTGTC
CCCTTCCTCCCTCACCGCTCCATGTGCGTCCCTCCCGAAGCTGCGCGCTCGGTCGAAGAGGACGACCATC
CCCGATAGAGGAGGACCGGTCTTCGGTCAAGGGTATACGAGTAGCTGCGCTCCCCTGCTAGAACCTCCAA
ACAAGCTCTCAAGGTCCATTTGTAGGAGAACGTAGGGTAGTCAAGCTTCCAAGACTCCAGACACATCCAA
ATGAGGCGCTGCATGTGGCAGTCTGCCTTTCTTTGGATCCGGCACGAGGTTTAGCTACACTCGTGCCGAC
GTCTAAGGAGTTTATATGGAAACCCTTATTTTTTTTATCGATTCTAGAGCGGCCGCCTCGGCCAAACATC
GATAAAATAAAAGATTTTATTTAGTCTCCAGAAAAAGGGGGGAATGAAAGACCCCACCTGTAGGTTTGGC
AAGCTAGCTTAAGTAACGCCATTTTGCAAGGCATGGAAAAATACATAACTGAGAATAGAGAAGTTCAGAT
CAAGGTCAGGAACAGATGGAACAGCTGAATATGGGCCAAACAGGATATCTGTGGTAAGCAGTTCCT
